Addgene plasmid #108373: pCI-TPI_WT-IL6_3UTR-xrRNA-4H
Purpose: Expresses wild type TPI reporter; contains partial IL6 3' UTR; enables detection of 5'-3' decay intermediates (xrFrag) and allows detection via northern blot (4H binding sites)
Depositing lab: Niels Gehring. Publication: Interrogating the degradation pathways of unstable mRNAs with XRN1-resistant sequences. Boehm V, Gerbracht JV, Marx MC, Gehring NH. Nat Commun. 2016 Dec 5;7:13691. doi: 10.1038/ncomms13691. PubMed 27917860.
Backbone
  Vector backbone: pCI-neo
  Backbone manufacturer: Promega
  Vector type: Mammalian Expression
  Selectable markers: Neomycin (select with G418)
Growth in bacteria
  Bacterial resistance: Ampicillin, 100 μg/mL
  Growth temperature: 37°C
  Growth strain: DH5alpha
  Copy number: High Copy
Gene/Insert
  Gene/Insert name: Wild type TPI reporter with partial IL6 control 3' UTR, MVE xrRNA and 4H probe binding sites
  Species: H. sapiens (human)
  Entrez Gene: TPI1 (a.k.a. HEL-S-49, TIM, TPI, TPID); IL6 (a.k.a. BSF-2, BSF2, CDF, HGF, HSF, IFN-beta-2, IFNB2, IL-6)
  Promoter: CMV
  Cloning method: Restriction Enzyme; 5′ cloning site NheI (unknown if destroyed); 3′ cloning site NotI (unknown if destroyed)
  Sequencing primers: 5′ GGTGTCCACTCCCAGTTCA; 3′ TGCATTCTAGTTGTGGTTTGTC
Terms and licenses: Academic/Nonprofit Terms; Industry Terms: Not Available to Industry
Depositor comments: Please see depositor's genbank file in Supplemental Documents for full annotation of the plasmid
How to cite: pCI-TPI_WT-IL6_3UTR-xrRNA-4H was a gift from Niels Gehring (Addgene plasmid # 108373 ; http://n2t.net/addgene:108373 ; RRID:Addgene_108373)
