[The description below was written by a language model from this plasmid's Addgene catalogue record and pLannotate feature annotations shown in this document.]
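Description:
pCI-TPI_WT-IL6_3UTR-xrRNA-4H is a 9.1 kb mammalian expression plasmid built on the Promega pCI-neo backbone and designed as an mRNA decay reporter. It is propagated in E. coli at high copy from a ColE1/pUC-type origin under ampicillin selection (AmpR), and it also carries an f1 origin. For mammalian cells, an SV40 enhancer/early promoter drives a neomycin phosphotransferase cassette with a synthetic poly(A) signal, allowing G418 selection.

The reporter unit is transcribed from the CMV immediate-early enhancer/promoter, followed by the backbone's chimeric β-globin/immunoglobulin intron and a T7 promoter. The insert, cloned between NheI and NotI, is a wild-type human triosephosphate isomerase (TPI1) reporter. The feature table detects the TPI coding sequence as several separated fragments spread over about 2.5 kb, which suggests a minigene with retained introns, although the record does not say so explicitly. Downstream lies a partial human IL6 3' UTR, which the automated annotation does not detect. It is followed by an XRN1-resistant RNA element (xrRNA) from a flavivirus, given as MVE in the catalogue entry and annotated as a flavivirus xrRNA plus a stem-loop IV fragment. After this come four tandem repeats that score as β-globin-like sequence; these correspond to the "4H" northern probe binding sites. Short hits to mVenus, lacZα and SV40 large T antigen are probably incidental annotation matches.

In use, the xrRNA stalls 5'-3' exonucleolytic degradation, so a stable decay intermediate (xrFrag) that retains the 4H sites accumulates. Northern blotting can then detect this fragment alongside the full-length transcript, reporting how the IL6 3' UTR sequence affects mRNA turnover.
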