Features (pLannotate 1.2.2; 34 found; start..end, strand, type, name):
      3..380     +  enhancer       CMV enhancer: human cytomegalovirus immediate early enhancer
    381..592     +  promoter       CMV promoter: human cytomegalovirus (CMV) immediate early promoter
    753..885     +  intron         chimeric intron: chimera between introns from human β-globin and immunoglobulin heavy chain genes
    930..948     +  promoter       T7 promoter: promoter for bacteriophage T7 RNA polymerase
    971..1084    +  CDS            TPI1 (fragment): TPIS_HUMAN - Also known as TPI. Experimental evidence at protein level: Swiss-Prot protein existence level 1. It is also responsible for the non-negligible production of methylglyoxal a reactive cytotoxic side-product that modifies and can alter proteins, DNA and lipids. From Homo sapiens (Human).
   1993..2349    +  CDS            Tpi1 (fragment): TPIS_MOUSE - Also known as Tpi. Experimental evidence at protein level: Swiss-Prot protein existence level 1. It is also responsible for the non-negligible production of methylglyoxal a reactive cytotoxic side-product that modifies and can alter proteins, DNA and lipids. From Mus musculus (Mouse).
   2403..2927    +  CDS            TPI1 (fragment): TPIS_HUMAN - Also known as TPI. Experimental evidence at protein level: Swiss-Prot protein existence level 1. It is also responsible for the non-negligible production of methylglyoxal a reactive cytotoxic side-product that modifies and can alter proteins, DNA and lipids. From Homo sapiens (Human).
   3203..3292    +  CDS            TPI1 (fragment): TPIS_HUMAN - Also known as TPI. Experimental evidence at protein level: Swiss-Prot protein existence level 1. It is also responsible for the non-negligible production of methylglyoxal a reactive cytotoxic side-product that modifies and can alter proteins, DNA and lipids. From Homo sapiens (Human).
   3421..3534    +  CDS            TPI1 (fragment): TPIS_HUMAN - Also known as TPI. Experimental evidence at protein level: Swiss-Prot protein existence level 1. It is also responsible for the non-negligible production of methylglyoxal a reactive cytotoxic side-product that modifies and can alter proteins, DNA and lipids. From Homo sapiens (Human).
   3911..3958    +  CDS            VN155(I152L) (fragment): improved N-terminal fragment of mVenus for use in bimolecular fluorescence complementation (BiFC) (Kodama and Hu, 2010)
   3965..4043    +  ncRNA          Flavi xrRNA: Accession: RF03547 - General Flavivirus exoribonuclease-resistant RNA element
   4125..4193    +  ncRNA          Flavivirus SLIV (fragment): Accession: RF01415 - Flavivirus 3'UTR stem loop IV
   4189..4278    +  CDS            HBB_OTOBE (fragment): Experimental evidence at protein level: Swiss-Prot protein existence level 1. Involved in oxygen transport from the lung to the various peripheral tissues. From Otospermophilus beecheyi (California ground squirrel) (Spermophilus beecheyi).
   4282..4305    +  polyA_signal   β-globin poly(A) (fragment): human β-globin polyadenylation signal
   4313..4384    +  CDS            HBB (fragment): HBB_PONPY - Experimental evidence at transcript level: Swiss-Prot protein existence level 2. Involved in oxygen transport from the lung to the various peripheral tissues. From Pongo pygmaeus (Bornean orangutan).
   4388..4411    +  polyA_signal   β-globin poly(A) (fragment): human β-globin polyadenylation signal
   4419..4490    +  CDS            HBB (fragment): HBB_PONPY - Experimental evidence at transcript level: Swiss-Prot protein existence level 2. Involved in oxygen transport from the lung to the various peripheral tissues. From Pongo pygmaeus (Bornean orangutan).
   4494..4517    +  polyA_signal   β-globin poly(A) (fragment): human β-globin polyadenylation signal
   4525..4596    +  CDS            HBB (fragment): HBB_PONPY - Experimental evidence at transcript level: Swiss-Prot protein existence level 2. Involved in oxygen transport from the lung to the various peripheral tissues. From Pongo pygmaeus (Bornean orangutan).
   4600..4623    +  polyA_signal   β-globin poly(A) (fragment): human β-globin polyadenylation signal
   4645..4662    -  promoter       T3 promoter (fragment): promoter for bacteriophage T3 RNA polymerase
   4680..4801    -  polyA_signal   SV40 poly(A) signal: SV40 polyadenylation signal
   4824..4892    -  CDS            large T antigen (fragment): large T antigen from SV40 (simian virus 40)
   4916..4983    +  CDS            lacZα (fragment): LacZα fragment of β-galactosidase; lacZ fragment
   4987..5415    +  rep_origin     f1 ori (sequence partly withheld): f1 bacteriophage origin of replication; arrow indicates direction of (+) strand synthesis
   5443..5494    -  misc_feature   bom (fragment): basis of mobility region from pBR322
   5559..5916    +  promoter       SV40 promoter: SV40 enhancer and early promoter
   5967..6758    +  CDS            neo: KKA2_KLEPN - Also known as kan, nptII. Experimental evidence at protein level: Swiss-Prot protein existence level 1. Resistance to kanamycin, neomycin, paromomycin, ribostamycin, butirosin and gentamicin B. From Klebsiella pneumoniae.
   6825..6873    +  polyA_signal   poly(A) signal: synthetic polyadenylation signal
   6893..6947    -  misc_feature   bom (fragment): basis of mobility region from pBR322
   7049..7084    -  CDS            rop (fragment): Rop protein, which maintains plasmids at low copy number; rop
   7179..7283    +  promoter       AmpR promoter: bla
   7284..8144    +  CDS            AmpR: β-lactamase; bla; confers resistance to ampicillin, carbenicillin, and related antibiotics
   8315..8903    +  rep_origin     ori: high-copy-number ColE1/pMB1/pBR322/pUC origin of replication
>Addgene plasmid #108373 | pCI-TPI_WT-IL6_3UTR-xrRNA-4H | addgene full sequence | sequence record 208350 | Addgene NGS Result
GGCATTGATTATTGACTAGTTATTAATAGTAATCAATTACGGGGTCATTAGTTCATAGCCCATATATGGA
GTTCCGCGTTACATAACTTACGGTAAATGGCCCGCCTGGCTGACCGCCCAACGACCCCCGCCCATTGACG
TCAATAATGACGTATGTTCCCATAGTAACGCCAATAGGGACTTTCCATTGACGTCAATGGGTGGAGTATT
TACGGTAAACTGCCCACTTGGCAGTACATCAAGTGTATCATATGCCAAGTCCGCCCCCTATTGACGTCAA
TGACGGTAAATGGCCCGCCTGGCATTATGCCCAGTACATGACCTTACGGGACTTTCCTACTTGGCAGTAC
ATCTACGTATTAGTCATCGCTATTACCATGGTGATGCGGTTTTGGCAGTACACCAATGGGCGTGGATAGC
GGTTTGACTCACGGGGATTTCCAAGTCTCCACCCCATTGACGTCAATGGGAGTTTGTTTTGGCACCAAAA
TCAACGGGACTTTCCAAAATGTCGTAACAACTGCGATCGCCCGCCCCGTTGACGCAAATGGGCGGTAGGC
GTGTACGGTGGGAGGTCTATATAAGCAGAGCTCGTTTAGTGAACCGTCAGATCACTAGAAGCTTTATTGC
GGTAGTTTATCACAGTTAAATTGCTAACGCAGTCAGTGCTTCTGACACAACAGTCTCGAACTTAAGCTGC
AGTGACTCTCTTAAGGTAGCCTTGCAGAAGTTGGTCGTGAGGCACTGGGCAGGTAAGTATCAAGGTTACA
AGACAGGTTTAAGGAGACCAATAGAAACTGGGCTTGTCGAGACAGAGAAGACTCTTGCGTTTCTGATAGG
CACCTATTGGTCTTACTGACATCCACTTTGCCTTTCTCTCCACAGGTGTCCACTCCCAGTTCAATTACAG
CTCTTAAGGCTAGAGTACTTAATACGACTCACTATAGGCTAGCGCCTCGGCTCCAGCACCATGGCGCCCT
CCAGGAAGTTCTTCGTTGGGGGAAACTGGAAGATGAACGGGCGGAAGCAGAGTCTGGGGGAGCTCATCGG
CACTCTGAACGCGGCCAAGGTGCCGGCCGACACCGGTAAGCCCTCGCCGAGGAGGGGTCTGGCCGGGCCG
GGGCCGGGGCCGGGGCAGGAGTGGCAGCGCCCTCTCCCGAGGCCCCGAGGCCCCGAGGCCGGTATCCGCG
CGGACCTGATGCAGGGCTGTGGGACGAGGGCCGCTGGGGTCCGGGCAGGGGCCTCGCAGCCGCAGCCCCG
TCGGTGCGTCGAGGGGGCAGGGCGGAGCACATGATGCCCCTTGGACTATGGGGCAGGTAAGGACGTTTTC
TTCCCTTCGGCAACCTGAACGACTCCCGCCTTCCACGGAAGGGACCGAGCCCGTGCCAAACAGGCTGAGC
GATTTGGGAGTGAGGAGCCATCCTACCGCTTTCCCCAACCTGGAAACAGCAAAGCGCAAGGCCTCTGAGT
CAGTTAGGTCTCTGCCACCCACGGGCAAAGGATGCTCTCCTCCATCCTCCTTCCTCCCTCCACCGAAATC
GGAGAGCCGCGGGCCTGATCCAAAGAGGCATCCCCTTCTCGTTCATTCCCCAGAGGCCTCAATACAAACC
CCAGGAGTTGGCCCCTCTCCTTTTGCTACAAATCCTTGCCTTGCAAAGGGGAGGTGAGGATGGGCTATTT
TAGAAGGGAAGCAGGGTTGCTCCCTGGAGAATGCTGAGTCTGTGAGGTGCCTATGCCGAGAATAGGTCGA
GGAAATTGGAGCCCCAGCTGTTAAAAGAGCAGAGGGCAGGGTGAGGGCCGTGGCCTCTCAGGGGTATCTG
GAAGGCTCTTCGAGTTGAGTGCAGACCCAGCCTGGGCTGGAAAATGGACAAAGGTCATCTTGCTGGGGTG
AAAAGGGGGAGAGCAGAACCAAGAAGAAGAGGGTGAGGGCTGGGGGGCTCCAGGGCACTGGTTAGGAATT
GTGGGGAATGAAGGCTTTCTTTAGTCTCATCCCCCTGTGGTACCATCTTGTCCTCAGAGGTGGTTTGTGC
TCCCCCTACTGCCTATATCGACTTCGCCCGGCAGAAGCTAGATCCCAAGATTGCTGTGGCTGCGCAGAAC
TGCTACAAAGTGACTAATGGGGCTTTTACTGGGGAGATCAGGTGAGATCGAGGTGGAGAGGGGTGTGTGG
GACCCTTCCCTCACTTTCCTCGTTGAGGGGAAAGCCACAGGGTGGGCTCCCTGCTGAACCTTGGCTTCAT
CTCTTCCTTTAGCCCTGGCATGATCAAAGACTGCGGAGCCACGTGGGTGGTCCTGGGGCACTCAGAGAGA
AGGCATGTCTTTGGGGAGTCAGATGAGGTTAGTAGCCAAGAGAGAAGATAAGGGATGTCTTTTTCCAAGA
AGGATGTCTCACCAAGTCTGTTTCTCAACAGCTGATTGGGCAGAAAGTGGCCCATGCTCTGGCAGAGGGA
CTCGGAGTAATCGCCTGCATTGGGGAGAAGCTAGATGAAAGGGAAGCTGGCATCACTGAGAAGGTTGTTT
TCGAGCAGACAAAGGTCATCGCAGGTATCTCTGGAGAAAGGGACCTTTGAGCCTATCCAGGGCCACAGAG
ACTCAGAGGGTAGGGTCAGGCCCTGGAGCCTGTCTTGGTCCCCATGCTGATCCAGAAAAGGAAAAAGGGG
AGGGGGAGTGACAATCTTTGCTTGGGGCCTATGACTTCTCCAGCCCCAAGGTAGATGCCACCTGGAAATC
CCCCAATGTCCACTAGGGGGCAGTAGGCCACCGTTCTTCGTACTCCGGAGAACCTGGCTGGAGAGCTCTT
TCTTGTTCACCCTTCCCTCCATCTGTATCTCTGCCCTGCAGATAACGTGAAGGACTGGAGCAAGGTCGTC
CTGGCCTATGAGCCTGTGTGGGCCATTGGTACTGGCAAGACTGCAACACCCCAACAGGTAACCGGGCCCA
GGAGCCCTGCCCTCATCCCAGCCTGCCTCAATAGGTTTGGACAGACACAGCCCACATGGGGCAACCCCTT
ATTTCAAAGACACAGAGACCTTGAACCCAGAGACAGTGACTTGTCCAAGGGCATCCAGTCCAGGGCCTGG
CTTGGATCAGAGCCCTGGTACTCTGACTCAGTCAGAAACCACACTAAGTGTCCACTGGTGCCAGTGATTT
TTCCTCTTAGAGAGGCAGAAAAGGTCTTACTTAGGCCAGCTTCTTGTTCTAGGCCCAGGAAGTACACGAG
AAGCTCCGAGGATGGCTGAAGTCCAACGTCTCTGATGCGGTGGCTCAGAGCACCCGTATCATTTATGGAG
GTGAGTGGCTTTGGTTCCCGGCTGAGGTGGAGTGGGCTGAGGACTAGACTGAGCCCTCGGACATGGAGGT
GGGGATGGGGCAGACTCATCCCATTCTTGACCAAGCCCTTGTTCTGCTCCCTTCCCAGGCTCTGTGACTG
GGGCAACCTGCAAGGAGCTGGCCAGCCAGCCTGATGTGGATGGCTTCCTTGTGGGTGGTGCTTCCCTCAA
GCCCGAATTCGTGGACATCATCAATGCCAAACAATGAGCCCCATCCATCTTCCCTACCCTTCCTGCCAAG
CCAGGGACTCGAGCATGGGCACCTCAGATTGTTGTTGTTAATGGGCATTCCTTCTTCTGGTCAGAAACCT
GTCCACTGGGCACAGAACTTATGTTGTTCTCTATGGAGAACTAAAAGTATGAGCGTTAGGACACTATTTT
AATTATTTTTAATTTATTAATATTTAAATATGTGAAGCTGAGTTAATTTATGTAAGTCATATTTATATTT
TTAAGAAGTACCACTTGAAACATTTTATGTATTAGTTTTGAAATAATAATGGAAAGTGGCTATGCAGTTT
GAATATCCTTTGTTTCAGAGCCAGATCATTTCTTGGAAAGTGTAGGCTTACCTCAGTCGAGGTGAGCAAG
GGCGAGGAGCTGTTCACCGGGGTGGTGCCCATCCTGGTGGACTTGATAGTCAGGCCAGCCGGTTAGGCTG
CCACCGAAGGTTGGTAGACGGTGCTGCCTGCGACCAACCCCAGGAGGACTGGGTTACCAAAGCTGATTCT
CCACGGTTGGAAAGCCTCCCAGAACCGTCTCGGAAGAGGAGTCCCTGCCAACAATGGAGATGAAGCCCGT
GTCAGATCGCGAAAGCGCCACTTCGCCGAGGAGTGCAATCTGTGAGGCCCCAGGAGGACTGGGTAAACAG
TCGAGCACCCCACCAGTGCAGGCTGCCTATCAGAAAGTGGTGGCTGGTGTGGCTAATGCCCTGGCCCACA
AGTATCACTAAGCTCGCTTTCTTGCTGTCCAATTTGTCGAGCACCCCACCAGTGCAGGCTGCCTATCAGA
AAGTGGTGGCTGGTGTGGCTAATGCCCTGGCCCACAAGTATCACTAAGCTCGCTTTCTTGCTGTCCAATT
TGTCGAGCACCCCACCAGTGCAGGCTGCCTATCAGAAAGTGGTGGCTGGTGTGGCTAATGCCCTGGCCCA
CAAGTATCACTAAGCTCGCTTTCTTGCTGTCCAATTTGTCGAGCACCCCACCAGTGCAGGCTGCCTATCA
GAAAGTGGTGGCTGGTGTGGCTAATGCCCTGGCCCACAAGTATCACTAAGCTCGCTTTCTTGCTGTCCAA
TTTGTCGACCCGGGCGGCCGCTTCCCTTTAGTGAGGGTTAATGCTTCGAGCAGACATGATAAGATACATT
GATGAGTTTGGACAAACCACAACTAGAATGCAGTGAAAAAAATGCTTTATTTGTGAAATTTGTGATGCTA
TTGCTTTATTTGTAACCATTATAAGCTGCAATAAACAAGTTAACAACAACAATTGCATTCATTTTATGTT
TCAGGTTCAGGGGGAGATGTGGGAGGTTTTTTAAAGCAAGTAAAACCTCTACAAATGTGGTAAAATCCGA
TAAGGATCGATCCGGGCTGGCGTAATAGCGAAGAGGCCCGCACCGATCGCCCTTCCCAACAGTTGCGCAG
CCTGAATGGCGAATGG
[124 nt withheld, positions 4987-5110]
C
[91 nt withheld, positions 5112-5202]
A
[49 nt withheld, positions 5204-5252]
CCTTTGACGTTGGAGTCCACGTTCTTT
[37 nt withheld, positions 5280-5316]
ACCCTATCTCGGTCTATTCTTTTGATTTATAAGGGATTTTGCCGATTTCGGCCTATTGGTTAAAAAATGA
GCTGATTTAACAAAAATTTAACGCGAATTTTAACAAAATATTAACGCTTACAATTTCCTGATGCGGTATT
TTCTCCTTACGCATCTGTGCGGTATTTCACACCGCATACGCGGATCTGCGCAGCACCATGGCCTGAAATA
ACCTCTGAAAGAGGAACTTGGTTAGGTACCTTCTGAGGCGGAAAGAACCAGCTGTGGAATGTGTGTCAGT
TAGGGTGTGGAAAGTCCCCAGGCTCCCCAGCAGGCAGAAGTATGCAAAGCATGCATCTCAATTAGTCAGC
AACCAGGTGTGGAAAGTCCCCAGGCTCCCCAGCAGGCAGAAGTATGCAAAGCATGCATCTCAATTAGTCA
GCAACCATAGTCCCGCCCCTAACTCCGCCCATCCCGCCCCTAACTCCGCCCAGTTCCGCCCATTCTCCGC
CCCATGGCTGACTAATTTTTTTTATTTATGCAGAGGCCGAGGCCGCCTCGGCCTCTGAGCTATTCCAGAA
GTAGTGAGGAGGCTTTTTTGGAGGCCTAGGCTTTTGCAAAAAGCTTGATTCTTCTGACACAACAGTCTCG
AACTTAAGGCTAGAGCCACCATGATTGAACAAGATGGATTGCACGCAGGTTCTCCGGCCGCTTGGGTGGA
GAGGCTATTCGGCTATGACTGGGCACAACAGACAATCGGCTGCTCTGATGCCGCCGTGTTCCGGCTGTCA
GCGCAGGGGCGCCCGGTTCTTTTTGTCAAGACCGACCTGTCCGGTGCCCTGAATGAACTGCAGGACGAGG
CAGCGCGGCTATCGTGGCTGGCCACGACGGGCGTTCCTTGCGCAGCTGTGCTCGACGTTGTCACTGAAGC
GGGAAGGGACTGGCTGCTATTGGGCGAAGTGCCGGGGCAGGATCTCCTGTCATCTCACCTTGCTCCTGCC
GAGAAAGTATCCATCATGGCTGATGCAATGCGGCGGCTGCATACGCTTGATCCGGCTACCTGCCCATTCG
ACCACCAAGCGAAACATCGCATCGAGCGAGCACGTACTCGGATGGAAGCCGGTCTTGTCGATCAGGATGA
TCTGGACGAAGAGCATCAGGGGCTCGCGCCAGCCGAACTGTTCGCCAGGCTCAAGGCGCGCATGCCCGAC
GGCGAGGATCTCGTCGTGACCCATGGCGATGCCTGCTTGCCGAATATCATGGTGGAAAATGGCCGCTTTT
CTGGATTCATCGACTGTGGCCGGCTGGGTGTGGCGGACCGCTATCAGGACATAGCGTTGGCTACCCGTGA
TATTGCTGAAGAGCTTGGCGGCGAATGGGCTGACCGCTTCCTCGTGCTTTACGGTATCGCCGCTCCCGAT
TCGCAGCGCATCGCCTTCTATCGCCTTCTTGACGAGTTCTTCTGAGCGGGACTCTGGGGTTCGAAATGAC
CGACCAAGCGACGCCCAACCTGCCATCACGATGGCCGCAATAAAATATCTTTATTTTCATTACATCTGTG
TGTTGGTTTTTTGTGTGAATCGATAGCGATAAGGATCCGCGTATGGTGCACTCTCAGTACAATCTGCTCT
GATGCCGCATAGTTAAGCCAGCCCCGACACCCGCCAACACCCGCTGACGCGCCCTGACGGGCTTGTCTGC
TCCCGGCATCCGCTTACAGACAAGCTGTGACCGTCTCCGGGAGCTGCATGTGTCAGAGGTTTTCACCGTC
ATCACCGAAACGCGCGAGACGAAAGGGCCTCGTGATACGCCTATTTTTATAGGTTAATGTCATGATAATA
ATGGTTTCTTAGACGTCAGGTGGCACTTTTCGGGGAAATGTGCGCGGAACCCCTATTTGTTTATTTTTCT
AAATACATTCAAATATGTATCCGCTCATGAGACAATAACCCTGATAAATGCTTCAATAATATTGAAAAAG
GAAGAGTATGAGTATTCAACATTTCCGTGTCGCCCTTATTCCCTTTTTTGCGGCATTTTGCCTTCCTGTT
TTTGCTCACCCAGAAACGCTGGTGAAAGTAAAAGATGCTGAAGATCAGTTGGGTGCACGAGTGGGTTACA
TCGAACTGGATCTCAACAGCGGTAAGATCCTTGAGAGTTTTCGCCCCGAAGAACGTTTTCCAATGATGAG
CACTTTTAAAGTTCTGCTATGTGGCGCGGTATTATCCCGTATTGACGCCGGGCAAGAGCAACTCGGTCGC
CGCATACACTATTCTCAGAATGACTTGGTTGAGTACTCACCAGTCACAGAAAAGCATCTTACGGATGGCA
TGACAGTAAGAGAATTATGCAGTGCTGCCATAACCATGAGTGATAACACTGCGGCCAACTTACTTCTGAC
AACGATCGGAGGACCGAAGGAGCTAACCGCTTTTTTGCACAACATGGGGGATCATGTAACTCGCCTTGAT
CGTTGGGAACCGGAGCTGAATGAAGCCATACCAAACGACGAGCGTGACACCACGATGCCTGTAGCAATGG
CAACAACGTTGCGCAAACTATTAACTGGCGAACTACTTACTCTAGCTTCCCGGCAACAATTAATAGACTG
GATGGAGGCGGATAAAGTTGCAGGACCACTTCTGCGCTCGGCCCTTCCGGCTGGCTGGTTTATTGCTGAT
AAATCTGGAGCCGGTGAGCGTGGGTCTCGCGGTATCATTGCAGCACTGGGGCCAGATGGTAAGCCCTCCC
GTATCGTAGTTATCTACACGACGGGGAGTCAGGCAACTATGGATGAACGAAATAGACAGATCGCTGAGAT
AGGTGCCTCACTGATTAAGCATTGGTAACTGTCAGACCAAGTTTACTCATATATACTTTAGATTGATTTA
AAACTTCATTTTTAATTTAAAAGGATCTAGGTGAAGATCCTTTTTGATAATCTCATGACCAAAATCCCTT
AACGTGAGTTTTCGTTCCACTGAGCGTCAGACCCCGTAGAAAAGATCAAAGGATCTTCTTGAGATCCTTT
TTTTCTGCGCGTAATCTGCTGCTTGCAAACAAAAAAACCACCGCTACCAGCGGTGGTTTGTTTGCCGGAT
CAAGAGCTACCAACTCTTTTTCCGAAGGTAACTGGCTTCAGCAGAGCGCAGATACCAAATACTGTTCTTC
TAGTGTAGCCGTAGTTAGGCCACCACTTCAAGAACTCTGTAGCACCGCCTACATACCTCGCTCTGCTAAT
CCTGTTACCAGTGGCTGCTGCCAGTGGCGATAAGTCGTGTCTTACCGGGTTGGACTCAAGACGATAGTTA
CCGGATAAGGCGCAGCGGTCGGGCTGAACGGGGGGTTCGTGCACACAGCCCAGCTTGGAGCGAACGACCT
ACACCGAACTGAGATACCTACAGCGTGAGCTATGAGAAAGCGCCACGCTTCCCGAAGGGAGAAAGGCGGA
CAGGTATCCGGTAAGCGGCAGGGTCGGAACAGGAGAGCGCACGAGGGAGCTTCCAGGGGGAAACGCCTGG
TATCTTTATAGTCCTGTCGGGTTTCGCCACCTCTGACTTGAGCGTCGATTTTTGTGATGCTCGTCAGGGG
GGCGGAGCCTATGGAAAAACGCCAGCAACGCGGCCTTTTTACGGTTCCTGGCCTTTTGCTGGCCTTTTGC
TCACATGGCTCGACAGATCTTCAATATTGGCCATTAGCCATATTATTCATTGGTTATATAGCATAAATCA
ATATTGGCTATTGGCCATTGCATACGTTGTATCTATATCATAATATGTACATTTATATTGGCTCATGTCC
AATATGACCGCCATGTT
